Addgene plasmid #108884: p3E-mCherry
Purpose: Multisite gateway vector for 3' tagging with mCherry
Depositing lab: Rob Parton. Depositing organization: University of Queensland, Institute for Molecular Bioscience. Publication: Ultrastructural localisation of protein interactions using conditionally stable nanobodies. Ariotti N, Rae J, Giles N, Martel N, Sierecki E, Gambin Y, Hall TE, Parton RG. PLoS Biol. 2018 Apr 5;16(4):e2005473. doi: 10.1371/journal.pbio.2005473. eCollection 2018 Apr. PubMed 29621251.
Backbone
  Vector backbone: pDONR P2R-p3
  Backbone manufacturer: Invitrogen
  Vector type: Multisite gateway
Growth in bacteria
  Bacterial resistance: Kanamycin, 50 μg/mL
  Growth temperature: 37°C
  Growth strain: DH5alpha
  Copy number: High Copy
Gene/Insert
  Gene/Insert name: mCherry
  Species: Synthetic
Terms and licenses: Academic/Nonprofit Terms; Industry Terms: Not Available to Industry
How to cite: p3E-mCherry was a gift from Rob Parton (Addgene plasmid # 108884 ; http://n2t.net/addgene:108884 ; RRID:Addgene_108884)
