[The description below was written by a language model from this plasmid's Addgene catalogue record, the feature table of its GenBank file and pLannotate feature annotations shown in this document.]
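Description:
p3E-mCherry is a 3,350 bp MultiSite Gateway 3' entry clone built on the Invitrogen pDONR P2R-P3 backbone. It is maintained in E. coli as a high-copy plasmid through a ColE1/pUC-type origin of replication and is selected with kanamycin via the aph(3')-Ia aminoglycoside phosphotransferase gene. As is typical of pDONR-derived vectors, rrnB T1 and T2 transcription terminators sit upstream of the recombination cassette to insulate it from read-through transcription. M13 forward and reverse primer sites and a T7 promoter flank the cassette and are useful for sequence verification.

The payload is a mammalian codon-optimised coding sequence for mCherry, the monomeric red fluorescent protein derived from DsRed, placed between attR2 and attL3 recombination sites. An automated annotation of the same sequence labels the downstream site as an attL1 fragment overlapping an attB3 core, which is consistent with the attL3 assignment in the curated record. The plasmid has no eukaryotic promoter or polyadenylation signal annotated, so it is not an expression vector in its own right. Instead, mCherry is supplied as the third-position module in a three-fragment LR Clonase reaction, where it is combined with a 5' entry clone (usually carrying a promoter), a middle entry clone carrying a gene of interest, and a destination vector. The attR2 site joins it directly downstream of the middle element, so a middle-entry open reading frame lacking a stop codon and in the correct frame becomes fused to mCherry at its C-terminus. The stated purpose is 3' tagging with mCherry, allowing modular assembly of red fluorescent fusion constructs for localisation studies.
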