LOCUS       Exported 3350 bp ds-DNA circular SYN 12-MAY-2021
DEFINITION  Multisite gateway vector for 3' tagging with mCherry.
ACCESSION   .
VERSION     .
KEYWORDS    p3E-mCherry
SOURCE      synthetic DNA construct
  ORGANISM  synthetic DNA construct
REFERENCE   1 (bases 1 to 3350)
  AUTHORS   Ariotti N, Rae J, Giles N, Martel N, Sierecki E, Gambin Y, Hall TE,
            Parton RG
  TITLE     Ultrastructural localisation of protein interactions using
            conditionally stable nanobodies.
  JOURNAL   PLoS Biol. 2018 Apr 5;16(4):e2005473. doi:
            10.1371/journal.pbio.2005473. eCollection 2018 Apr.
  PUBMED    29621251
REFERENCE   2 (bases 1 to 3350)
  AUTHORS   .
  TITLE     Direct Submission
  JOURNAL   Exported May 12, 2021 from SnapGene Server 1.1.58
            http://www.snapgene.com
FEATURES             Location/Qualifiers
     source          1..3350
                     /organism="synthetic DNA construct"
                     /mol_type="other DNA"
     primer_bind     92..109
                     /label=L4440
                     /note="L4440 vector, forward primer"
     terminator      268..295
                     /label=rrnB T2 terminator
                     /note="transcription terminator T2 from the E. coli rrnB
                     gene"
     terminator      387..473
                     /gene="Escherichia coli rrnB"
                     /label=rrnB T1 terminator
                     /note="transcription terminator T1 from the E. coli rrnB
                     gene"
     primer_bind     522..544
                     /label=M13/pUC Forward
                     /note="In lacZ gene"
     primer_bind     536..553
                     /label=M13 Forward
                     /note="In lacZ gene. Also called M13-F20 or M13 (-21)
                     Forward"
     primer_bind     537..553
                     /label=M13 fwd
                     /note="common sequencing primer, one of multiple similar
                     variants"
     protein_bind    complement(624..748)
                     /gene="mutant version of attR"
                     /label=attR2
                     /bound_moiety="LR Clonase(TM)"
                     /note="recombination site for the Gateway(R) LR reaction"
     CDS             750..1457
                     /codon_start=1
                     /product="monomeric derivative of DsRed fluorescent protein
                     (Shaner et al., 2004)"
                     /label=mCherry
                     /note="mammalian codon-optimized"
                     /translation="VSKGEEDNMAIIKEFMRFKVHMEGSVNGHEFEIEGEGEGRPYEGT
                     QTAKLKVTKGGPLPFAWDILSPQFMYGSKAYVKHPADIPDYLKLSFPEGFKWERVMNFE
                     DGGVVTVTQDSSLQDGEFIYKVKLRGTNFPSDGPVMQKKTMGWEASSERMYPEDGALKG
                     EIKQRLKLKDGGHYDAEVKTTYKAKKPVQLPGAYNVNIKLDITSHNEDYTIVEQYERAE
                     GRHSTGGMDELYK"
     primer_bind     complement(892..910)
                     /label=mCherry-R
                     /note="mCherry, reverse primer"
     primer_bind     1160..1179
                     /label=mCherry-F
                     /note="mCherry, forward primer"
     primer_bind     1354..1377
                     /label=DsRed1-C
                     /note="DsRed1, forward primer"
     protein_bind    complement(1459..1554)
                     /gene="mutant version of attL"
                     /label=attL3
                     /bound_moiety="LR Clonase(TM)"
                     /note="recombination site for the Gateway(R) LR reaction"
     primer_bind     complement(1591..1610)
                     /label=T7
                     /note="T7 promoter, forward primer"
     promoter        complement(1592..1610)
                     /label=T7 promoter
                     /note="promoter for bacteriophage T7 RNA polymerase"
     primer_bind     complement(1615..1631)
                     /label=M13 rev
                     /note="common sequencing primer, one of multiple similar
                     variants"
     primer_bind     complement(1615..1631)
                     /label=M13 Reverse
                     /note="In lacZ gene. Also called M13-rev"
     primer_bind     complement(1733..1752)
                     /label=pENTR-R
                     /note="pENTR vectors, reverse primer"
     CDS             1744..2553
                     /codon_start=1
                     /gene="aph(3')-Ia"
                     /product="aminoglycoside phosphotransferase"
                     /label=KanR
                     /note="confers resistance to kanamycin in bacteria or G418
                     (Geneticin(R)) in eukaryotes"
                     /translation="MSHIQRETSRPRLNSNMDADLYGYKWARDNVGQSGATIYRLYGKP
                     DAPELFLKHGKGSVANDVTDEMVRLNWLTEFMPLPTIKHFIRTPDDAWLLTTAIPGKTA
                     FQVLEEYPDSGENIVDALAVFLRRLHSIPVCNCPFNSDRVFRLAQAQSRMNNGLVDASD
                     FDDERNGWPVEQVWKEMHKLLPFSPDSVVTHGDFSLDNLIFDEGKLIGCIDVGRVGIAD
                     RYQDLAILWNCLGEFSPSLQKRLFQKYGIDNPDMNKLQFHLMLDEFF"
     primer_bind     complement(1811..1830)
                     /label=Kan-R
                     /note="Kanamycin resistance gene, reverse primer"
     rep_origin      2700..3288
                     /direction=RIGHT
                     /label=ori
                     /note="high-copy-number ColE1/pMB1/pBR322/pUC origin of
                     replication"
     primer_bind     3189..3208
                     /label=pBR322ori-F
                     /note="pBR322 origin, forward primer"
ORIGIN
        1 ctttcctgcg ttatcccctg attctgtgga taaccgtatt accgcctttg agtgagctga
       61 taccgctcgc cgcagccgaa cgaccgagcg cagcgagtca gtgagcgagg aagcggaaga
      121 gcgcccaata cgcaaaccgc ctctccccgc gcgttggccg attcattaat gcagctggca
      181 cgacaggttt cccgactgga aagcgggcag tgagcgcaac gcaattaata cgcgtaccgc
      241 tagccaggaa gagtttgtag aaacgcaaaa aggccatccg tcaggatggc cttctgctta
      301 gtttgatgcc tggcagttta tggcgggcgt cctgcccgcc accctccggg ccgttgcttc
      361 acaacgttca aatccgctcc cggcggattt gtcctactca ggagagcgtt caccgacaaa
      421 caacagataa aacgaaaggc ccagtcttcc gactgagcct ttcgttttat ttgatgcctg
      481 gcagttccct actctcgcgt taacgctagc atggatgttt tcccagtcac gacgttgtaa
      541 aacgacggcc agtcttaagc tcgggccctg cagctctaga gctcgaattc tacaggtcac
      601 taataccatc taagtagttg attcatagtg actgcatatg ttgtgtttta cagtattatg
      661 tagtctgttt tttatgcaaa atctaattta atatattgat atttatatca ttttacgttt
      721 ctcgttcaac tttcttgtac aaagtggctg tgagcaaggg cgaggaggac aacatggcca
      781 tcatcaagga gttcatgcgc ttcaaggtgc acatggaggg ctccgtgaac ggccacgagt
      841 tcgagatcga gggcgagggc gagggccgcc cctacgaggg cacccagacc gccaagctga
      901 aggtgaccaa gggcggcccc ctgcccttcg cctgggacat cctgtcccct cagttcatgt
      961 acggctccaa ggcctacgtg aagcaccccg ccgacatccc cgactacttg aagctgtcct
     1021 tccccgaggg cttcaagtgg gagcgcgtga tgaacttcga ggacggcggc gtggtgaccg
     1081 tgacccagga ctcctccctg caggacggcg agttcatcta caaggtgaag ctgcgcggca
     1141 ccaacttccc ctccgacggc cccgtaatgc agaagaagac catgggctgg gaggcctcct
     1201 ccgagcggat gtaccccgag gacggcgccc tgaagggcga gatcaagcag aggctgaagc
     1261 tgaaggacgg cggccactac gacgccgagg tcaagaccac ctacaaggcc aagaagcccg
     1321 tgcagctgcc cggcgcctac aacgtcaaca tcaagctgga catcacctcc cacaacgagg
     1381 actacaccat cgtggaacag tacgagcgcg ccgagggccg ccactccacc ggcggcatgg
     1441 acgagctgta caagtaacca actttattat acaaagttgg cattataaaa aagcattgct
     1501 tatcaatttg ttgcaacgaa caggtcacta tcagtcaaaa taaaatcatt atttggagct
     1561 ccatggtagc gttaacgcgg ccgcgatatc ccctatagtg agtcgtatta catggtcata
     1621 gctgtttcct ggcagctctg gcccgtgtct caaaatctct gatgttacat tgcacaagat
     1681 aaaaatatat catcatgaac aataaaactg tctgcttaca taaacagtaa tacaaggggt
     1741 gttatgagcc atattcaacg ggaaacgtcg aggccgcgat taaattccaa catggatgct
     1801 gatttatatg ggtataaatg ggctcgcgat aatgtcgggc aatcaggtgc gacaatctat
     1861 cgcttgtatg ggaagcccga tgcgccagag ttgtttctga aacatggcaa aggtagcgtt
     1921 gccaatgatg ttacagatga gatggtcaga ctaaactggc tgacggaatt tatgcctctt
     1981 ccgaccatca agcattttat ccgtactcct gatgatgcat ggttactcac cactgcgatc
     2041 cccggaaaaa cagcattcca ggtattagaa gaatatcctg attcaggtga aaatattgtt
     2101 gatgcgctgg cagtgttcct gcgccggttg cattcgattc ctgtttgtaa ttgtcctttt
     2161 aacagcgatc gcgtatttcg tctcgctcag gcgcaatcac gaatgaataa cggtttggtt
     2221 gatgcgagtg attttgatga cgagcgtaat ggctggcctg ttgaacaagt ctggaaagaa
     2281 atgcataaac ttttgccatt ctcaccggat tcagtcgtca ctcatggtga tttctcactt
     2341 gataacctta tttttgacga ggggaaatta ataggttgta ttgatgttgg acgagtcgga
     2401 atcgcagacc gataccagga tcttgccatc ctatggaact gcctcggtga gttttctcct
     2461 tcattacaga aacggctttt tcaaaaatat ggtattgata atcctgatat gaataaattg
     2521 cagtttcatt tgatgctcga tgagtttttc taatcagaat tggttaattg gttgtaacac
     2581 tggcagagca ttacgctgac ttgacgggac ggcgcaagct catgaccaaa atcccttaac
     2641 gtgagttacg cgtcgttcca ctgagcgtca gaccccgtag aaaagatcaa aggatcttct
     2701 tgagatcctt tttttctgcg cgtaatctgc tgcttgcaaa caaaaaaacc accgctacca
     2761 gcggtggttt gtttgccgga tcaagagcta ccaactcttt ttccgaaggt aactggcttc
     2821 agcagagcgc agataccaaa tactgtcctt ctagtgtagc cgtagttagg ccaccacttc
     2881 aagaactctg tagcaccgcc tacatacctc gctctgctaa tcctgttacc agtggctgct
     2941 gccagtggcg ataagtcgtg tcttaccggg ttggactcaa gacgatagtt accggataag
     3001 gcgcagcggt cgggctgaac ggggggttcg tgcacacagc ccagcttgga gcgaacgacc
     3061 tacaccgaac tgagatacct acagcgtgag cattgagaaa gcgccacgct tcccgaaggg
     3121 agaaaggcgg acaggtatcc ggtaagcggc agggtcggaa caggagagcg cacgagggag
     3181 cttccagggg gaaacgcctg gtatctttat agtcctgtcg ggtttcgcca cctctgactt
     3241 gagcgtcgat ttttgtgatg ctcgtcaggg gggcggagcc tatggaaaaa cgccagcaac
     3301 gcggcctttt tacggttcct ggccttttgc tggccttttg ctcacatgtt
//
