Features (pLannotate 1.2.2; 12 found; start..end, strand, type, name):
      3..111     +  rep_origin     RSF ori (fragment): Plasmids containing the RSF 1030 origin of replication can be propagated in E. coli cells that contain additional plasmids with compatible origins.
    113..205     +  CDS            lacI (fragment): lac repressor; lacI; The lac repressor binds to the lac operator to inhibit transcription in E. coli. This inhibition can be relieved by adding lactose or isopropyl-β-D-thiogalactopyranoside (IPTG).
    260..287     -  terminator     rrnB T2 terminator: transcription terminator T2 from the E. coli rrnB gene
    419..462     +  terminator     rrnB T1 terminator: Escherichia coli rrnB; transcription terminator T1 from the E. coli rrnB gene
    509..545     -  CDS            lacZα (fragment): LacZα fragment of β-galactosidase; lacZ fragment
    616..739     -  protein_bind   attR2: mutant version of attR; recombination site for the Gateway® LR reaction LR Clonase™
    742..1446    +  CDS            mCherry: mCherry is a basic (constitutively fluorescent) red fluorescent protein published in 2004, derived from Discosoma sp.. It is reported to be a very rapidly-maturing monomer with low acid sensitivity.
   1451..1471    -  protein_bind   attB3: mutant version of attB; core recombination site for the Gateway® BP reaction BP Clonase™
   1462..1547    -  protein_bind   attL1 (fragment): mutant version of attL; recombination site for the Gateway® LR reaction LR Clonase™
   1584..1602    -  promoter       T7 promoter: promoter for bacteriophage T7 RNA polymerase
   1736..2545    +  CDS            KanR: aminoglycoside phosphotransferase; aph(3')-Ia; confers resistance to kanamycin in bacteria or G418 (Geneticin®) in eukaryotes
   2692..3280    +  rep_origin     ori: high-copy-number ColE1/pMB1/pBR322/pUC origin of replication
>Addgene plasmid #108884 | p3E-mCherry | addgene full sequence | sequence record 209940 | Addgene NGS Result
CGTTATCCCCTGATTCTGTGGATAACCGTATTACCGCCTTTGAGTGAGCTGATACCGCTCGCCGCAGCCG
AACGACCGAGCGCAGCGAGTCAGTGAGCGAGGAAGCGGAAGAGCGCCCAATACGCAAACCGCCTCTCCCC
GCGCGTTGGCCGATTCATTAATGCAGCTGGCACGACAGGTTTCCCGACTGGAAAGCGGGCAGTGAGCGCA
ACGCAATTAATACGCGTACCGCTAGCCAGGAAGAGTTTGTAGAAACGCAAAAAGGCCATCCGTCAGGATG
GCCTTCTGCTTAGTTTGATGCCTGGCAGTTTATGGCGGGCGTCCTGCCCGCCACCCTCCGGGCCGTTGCT
TCACAACGTTCAAATCCGCTCCCGGCGGATTTGTCCTACTCAGGAGAGCGTTCACCGACAAACAACAGAT
AAAACGAAAGGCCCAGTCTTCCGACTGAGCCTTTCGTTTTATTTGATGCCTGGCAGTTCCCTACTCTCGC
GTTAACGCTAGCATGGATGTTTTCCCAGTCACGACGTTGTAAAACGACGGCCAGTCTTAAGCTCGGGCCC
TGCAGCTCTAGAGCTCGAATTCTACAGGTCACTAATACCATCTAAGTAGTTGGTTCATAGTGACTGCATA
TGTTGTGTTTTACAGTATTATGTAGTCTGTTTTTTATGCAAAATCTAATTTAATATATTGATATTTATAT
CATTTTACGTTTCTCGTTCAACTTTCTTGTACAAAGTGGCTGTGAGCAAGGGCGAGGAGGACAACATGGC
CATCATCAAGGAGTTCATGCGCTTCAAGGTGCACATGGAGGGCTCCGTGAACGGCCACGAGTTCGAGATC
GAGGGCGAGGGCGAGGGCCGCCCCTACGAGGGCACCCAGACCGCCAAGCTGAAGGTGACCAAGGGCGGCC
CCCTGCCCTTCGCCTGGGACATCCTGTCCCCTCAGTTCATGTACGGCTCCAAGGCCTACGTGAAGCACCC
CGCCGACATCCCCGACTACTTGAAGCTGTCCTTCCCCGAGGGCTTCAAGTGGGAGCGCGTGATGAACTTC
GAGGACGGCGGCGTGGTGACCGTGACCCAGGACTCCTCCCTGCAGGACGGCGAGTTCATCTACAAGGTGA
AGCTGCGCGGCACCAACTTCCCCTCCGACGGCCCCGTAATGCAGAAGAAGACCATGGGCTGGGAGGCCTC
CTCCGAGCGGATGTACCCCGAGGACGGCGCCCTGAAGGGCGAGATCAAGCAGAGGCTGAAGCTGAAGGAC
GGCGGCCACTACGACGCCGAGGTCAAGACCACCTACAAGGCCAAGAAGCCCGTGCAGCTGCCCGGCGCCT
ACAACGTCAACATCAAGCTGGACATCACCTCCCACAACGAGGACTACACCATCGTGGAACAGTACGAGCG
CGCCGAGGGCCGCCACTCCACCGGCGGCATGGACGAGCTGTACAAGTAACCAACTTTATTATACAAAGTT
GGCATTATAAAAAAGCATTGCTTATCAATTTGTTGCAACGAACAGGTCACTATCAGTCAAAATAAAATCA
TTATTTGGAGCTCCATGGTAGCGTTAACGCGGCCGCGATATCCCCTATAGTGAGTCGTATTACATGGTCA
TAGCTGTTTCCTGGCAGCTCTGGCCCGTGTCTCAAAATCTCTGATGTTACATTGCACAAGATAAAAATAT
ATCATCATGAACAATAAAACTGTCTGCTTACATAAACAGTAATACAAGGGGTGTTATGAGCCATATTCAA
CGGGAAACGTCGAGGCCGCGATTAAATTCCAACATGGATGCTGATTTATATGGGTATAAATGGGCTCGCG
ATAATGTCGGGCAATCAGGTGCGACAATCTATCGCTTGTATGGGAAGCCCGATGCGCCAGAGTTGTTTCT
GAAACATGGCAAAGGTAGCGTTGCCAATGATGTTACAGATGAGATGGTCAGACTAAACTGGCTGACGGAA
TTTATGCCTCTTCCGACCATCAAGCATTTTATCCGTACTCCTGATGATGCATGGTTACTCACCACTGCGA
TCCCCGGAAAAACAGCATTCCAGGTATTAGAAGAATATCCTGATTCAGGTGAAAATATTGTTGATGCGCT
GGCAGTGTTCCTGCGCCGGTTGCATTCGATTCCTGTTTGTAATTGTCCTTTTAACAGCGATCGCGTATTT
CGTCTCGCTCAGGCGCAATCACGAATGAATAACGGTTTGGTTGATGCGAGTGATTTTGATGACGAGCGTA
ATGGCTGGCCTGTTGAACAAGTCTGGAAAGAAATGCATAAACTTTTGCCATTCTCACCGGATTCAGTCGT
CACTCATGGTGATTTCTCACTTGATAACCTTATTTTTGACGAGGGGAAATTAATAGGTTGTATTGATGTT
GGACGAGTCGGAATCGCAGACCGATACCAGGATCTTGCCATCCTATGGAACTGCCTCGGTGAGTTTTCTC
CTTCATTACAGAAACGGCTTTTTCAAAAATATGGTATTGATAATCCTGATATGAATAAATTGCAGTTTCA
TTTGATGCTCGATGAGTTTTTCTAATCAGAATTGGTTAATTGGTTGTAACACTGGCAGAGCATTACGCTG
ACTTGACGGGACGGCGCAAGCTCATGACCAAAATCCCTTAACGTGAGTTACGCGTCGTTCCACTGAGCGT
CAGACCCCGTAGAAAAGATCAAAGGATCTTCTTGAGATCCTTTTTTTCTGCGCGTAATCTGCTGCTTGCA
AACAAAAAAACCACCGCTACCAGCGGTGGTTTGTTTGCCGGATCAAGAGCTACCAACTCTTTTTCCGAAG
GTAACTGGCTTCAGCAGAGCGCAGATACCAAATACTGTTCTTCTAGTGTAGCCGTAGTTAGGCCACCACT
TCAAGAACTCTGTAGCACCGCCTACATACCTCGCTCTGCTAATCCTGTTACCAGTGGCTGCTGCCAGTGG
CGATAAGTCGTGTCTTACCGGGTTGGACTCAAGACGATAGTTACCGGATAAGGCGCAGCGGTCGGGCTGA
ACGGGGGGTTCGTGCACACAGCCCAGCTTGGAGCGAACGACCTACACCGAACTGAGATACCTACAGCGTG
AGCTATGAGAAAGCGCCACGCTTCCCGAAGGGAGAAAGGCGGACAGGTATCCGGTAAGCGGCAGGGTCGG
AACAGGAGAGCGCACGAGGGAGCTTCCAGGGGGAAACGCCTGGTATCTTTATAGTCCTGTCGGGTTTCGC
CACCTCTGACTTGAGCGTCGATTTTTGTGATGCTCGTCAGGGGGGCGGAGCCTATGGAAAAACGCCAGCA
ACGCGGCCTTTTTACGGTTCCTGGCCTTTTGCTGGCCTTTTGCTCACATGTTCTTTCCTG
